>Addgene plasmid #15836 | pMOR7-1-ISH | depositor partial sequence | sequence record 8374 | Author sequence
CCTTTGATAGTTTTGTGGCTATGTGCAACCCACTGCGTTATTCTACCATCCTGACGCCCAGAAGGATTGT
GAAGATGGGGCTGAGCTCAGTACTCAGAAGTGCACTCCTCATTCTCCCATTACCTTTCCTCCTTAAACGC
TTCCATTATTGCCGATCCCACGTGTTAGCCCATGCCTATTGTCTACATCTGGAGATCATGAAACTAGCCT
GCTCCAGCATCATTGTCAATCATATCTATGGGCTCTTTGTTGTGGCCTGCACTGTGGGTGTAGACTCCCT
GCTTATATTCCTCTCATACACCCTCATCCTCCATGCTGTACTAGGCAAAGCCTCCCGTCAGGAGCGCCTC
CGTGCTCTCAATACCTGTATCTCTCATATCTGTGCAGTACTGCTTTTCTACATCCCCATGATTGGCTTAT
CCCTTGTGCATCGCTTTGGTGAGCACCTTCCCCGCATTGTACATCTTCTGATGTCATATGTGTATCTATT
AGTACCACCCCTCATGAATCC
