>Addgene plasmid #15836 | pMOR7-1-ISH | addgene partial sequence | sequence record 22572 | 15836 with M13F
TGGGCCCGACGTCGCATGCTCCCGGCCGCCATGGCGGCCGCGGGAATTCGATTGCCTTTGATAGTTTTGT
GGCTATGTGCAACCCACTGCGTTATTCTACCATCCTGACGCCCAGAAGGATTGTGAAGATGGGGCTGAGC
TCAGTACTCAGAAGTGCACTCCTCATTCTCCCATTACCTTTCCTCCTTAAACGCTTCCATTATTGCCGAT
CCCACGTGTTAGCCCATGCCTATTGTCTACATCTGGAGATCATGAAACTAGCCTGCTCCAGCATCATTGT
CAATCATATCTATGGGCTCTTTGTTGTGGCCTGCACTGTGGGTGTAGACTCCCTGCTTATATTCCTCTCA
TACACCCTCATCCTCCATGCTGTACTAGGCAAAGCCTCCCGTCAGGAGCGCCTCCGTGCTCTCAATACCT
GTATCTCTCATATCTGTGCAGTACTGCTTTTCTACATCCCCATGATTGGCTTATCCCTTGTGCATCGCTT
TGGTGAGCACCTTCCCCGCATTGTACATCTTCTGATGTCATATGTGTATCTATTAGTACCACCCCTCATG
AATCCACTCATCTATGGCATTAGGCAAATCACTAGTGAATTCGCGGCCGCCTGCAGGTCGACCATATGGG
AGAGCTCCCAACGCGTTGGATGCATAGCTTGAGTATTCTATAGTGTCACCTAAATAGCTTGGCGTAATCA
TGGTCATAGCTGTTTCCTGTGTGAAATTGTTATCCGCTCACATTCCACCAACATACGAGCCGGAAGCATA
AGTGTAAAGCCTGGGTGCCCTATGAGTGAGCTACTCACATTAATTGCGTTG
