[The description below was written by a language model from this plasmid's Addgene catalogue record.]
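Description:
pMOR7-1-ISH is a small bacterial cloning plasmid built on the commercial pGEM-T Easy backbone (about 3.0 kb without insert) and carrying a 511 bp fragment of the mouse odorant receptor gene MOR7-1, also known as Olfr578. It is maintained as a high-copy plasmid in standard E. coli cloning strains under ampicillin selection. No feature table accompanies the record, so the exact coordinates and orientation of the insert, and which portion of the Olfr578 transcript it covers, are not stated. At 511 bp, the insert is shorter than a typical odorant receptor coding sequence of roughly 1 kb, so it is probably a partial gene segment rather than a full open reading frame.

The plasmid has no eukaryotic promoter, tag or reporter and is not an expression construct. The sequencing primers listed (M13 forward and T7 on one side, M13 reverse and SP6 on the other) match the usual pGEM-T Easy layout, in which opposing T7 and SP6 phage RNA polymerase promoters flank the multiple cloning site. This arrangement lets either strand of the insert be transcribed in vitro from linearised template, giving antisense probes and matching sense controls. The "ISH" suffix, together with the associated study comparing class I and class II odorant receptor gene expression in Lhx2-deficient mice, suggests the plasmid serves as a riboprobe template for in situ hybridisation to detect Olfr578 mRNA in olfactory tissue, although the record does not state this purpose. Which polymerase yields the antisense strand cannot be determined from the information given.
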