Addgene plasmid #15836: pMOR7-1-ISH
Depositing lab: Peter Mombaerts. Depositing organization: Rockefeller University. Publication: Differential impact of Lhx2 deficiency on expression of class I and class II odorant receptor genes in mouse. Hirota J, Omura M, Mombaerts P. Mol Cell Neurosci. 2007 Apr . 34(4):679-88. 10.1016/j.mcn.2007.01.014 PubMed 17350283.
Backbone
  Vector backbone: pGEM-T Easy
  Backbone manufacturer: promega
  Backbone size w/o insert (bp): 3015
  Vector type: cloning vector
Growth in bacteria
  Bacterial resistance: Ampicillin, 100 μg/mL
  Growth temperature: 37°C
  Growth strain: DH5alpha
  Copy number: High Copy
Gene/Insert
  Gene/Insert name: MOR7-1 (alt name: Olfr578)
  Species: M. musculus (mouse)
  Insert size (bp): 511
  GenBank ID: NM_147115
  Entrez Gene: Olfr578 (a.k.a. MOR7-1)
  Cloning method: Restriction Enzyme
  Sequencing primers: 5′ M13, T7; 3′ M13 reverse, SP6
Terms and licenses: Academic/Nonprofit Terms; Industry Terms: Not Available to Industry
How to cite: pMOR7-1-ISH was a gift from Peter Mombaerts (Addgene plasmid # 15836 ; http://n2t.net/addgene:15836 ; RRID:Addgene_15836)
